Addgene plasmid #178543: pET-28a mScarlet
Purpose: The mScarlet fluorescent protein with an N-terminal 6xHis-tag in pET28a.
Depositing lab: Siegfried Musser. Depositing organization: Texas A&M Health Science Center. Publication: Oligomerization state of the functional bacterial twin-arginine translocation (Tat) receptor complex. Sharma A, Chowdhury R, Musser SM. Commun Biol. 2022 Sep 19;5(1):988. doi: 10.1038/s42003-022-03952-2. PubMed 36123532.
Backbone
  Vector backbone: pET28a
  Backbone size w/o insert (bp): 5306
  Total vector size (bp): 6002
  Vector type: Bacterial Expression
Growth in bacteria
  Bacterial resistance: Kanamycin, 50 μg/mL
  Growth temperature: 37°C
  Growth strain: DH5alpha
  Copy number: High Copy
Gene/Insert
  Gene/Insert name: mScarlet
  Species: Synthetic; construct
  GenBank ID: APD76535
  Promoter: T7
  Tag / fusion protein: 6xHis (N terminal on insert)
  Cloning method: Restriction Enzyme; 5′ cloning site NcoI (not destroyed); 3′ cloning site BamHI (not destroyed)
  Sequencing primers: 5′ taatacgactcactatagg; 3′ gtggtggtggtggtggtg
Resource information
  A portion of this plasmid was derived from a plasmid made by: Addgene #85066
Terms and licenses: Academic/Nonprofit Terms; Industry Terms: Not Available to Industry
Depositor comments: The mScarlet coding sequence was PCR amplified with an N-terminal 6xHis tag from pCytERM_mScarlet_N1 (Addgene #85066) and inserted into the vector fragment of pET28a (Novagen #69864) digested with NcoI and BamHI.
How to cite: pET-28a mScarlet was a gift from Siegfried Musser (Addgene plasmid # 178543 ; http://n2t.net/addgene:178543 ; RRID:Addgene_178543)
