[The description below was written by a language model from this plasmid's Addgene catalogue record and pLannotate feature annotations shown in this document.]
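Description:
pET-28a mScarlet is a bacterial expression plasmid of about 6 kb, built on the pET28a backbone, for producing the red fluorescent protein mScarlet with an N-terminal 6xHis tag in E. coli. The mScarlet coding sequence, a synthetic, constitutively fluorescent red protein, was PCR-amplified together with the His tag from a mammalian mScarlet plasmid. It was then inserted between the NcoI and BamHI sites of pET28a, both of which are retained. Because NcoI lies at the vector's start codon, the vector's own N-terminal tag region was replaced by the tag carried on the PCR product. The annotation shows a short 18-nt His-type match (labelled as a capTEV fragment) immediately upstream of the mScarlet ORF, consistent with this 6xHis tag.

Expression is driven by a T7 promoter followed by a lac operator and the phage T7 gene 10 ribosome binding site, and it ends at a T7 terminator. The plasmid also carries lacI, so transcription is repressed until IPTG is added and requires a host that supplies T7 RNA polymerase. A further His-tag match downstream of the insert corresponds to the vector's optional C-terminal tag; the record does not state whether it is translated, and the catalogue lists only the N-terminal tag. Propagation relies on a ColE1/pBR322-type origin with the bom and rop elements, selection is by kanamycin resistance, and an f1 origin is present. Other annotated fragments (TcR pieces, AmpR promoter fragment, SET1 match) appear to be backbone remnants or partial matches rather than functional parts. The plasmid suits affinity purification of recombinant mScarlet, and it was deposited with a study of the oligomeric state of the bacterial Tat translocation receptor complex.
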