Features (pLannotate 1.2.2; 20 found; start..end, strand, type, name):
     12..440     +  rep_origin     f1 ori (sequence partly withheld): f1 bacteriophage origin of replication; arrow indicates direction of (+) strand synthesis
    493..550     +  promoter       AmpR promoter (fragment): bla
    559..1374    -  CDS            KanR: aminoglycoside phosphotransferase; aph(3')-Ia; confers resistance to kanamycin in bacteria or G418 (Geneticin®) in eukaryotes
   1496..2084    +  rep_origin     ori: high-copy-number ColE1/pMB1/pBR322/pUC origin of replication
   2270..2409    -  misc_feature   bom: basis of mobility region from pBR322
   2511..2702    -  CDS            rop: Rop protein, which maintains plasmids at low copy number; rop
   2719..3099    +  CDS            YPB1_ECOLX: Protein predicted: Swiss-Prot protein existence level 4. From Escherichia coli.
   3171..3462    -  CDS            TcR (fragment): tetracycline efflux protein; tet; confers resistance to tetracycline
   3477..3498    -  protein_bind   CAP binding site: CAP binding activates transcription in the presence of cAMP. E. coli catabolite activator protein
   3511..4593    -  CDS            lacI: lac repressor; lacI; The lac repressor binds to the lac operator to inhibit transcription in E. coli. This inhibition can be relieved by adding lactose or isopropyl-β-D-thiogalactopyranoside (IPTG).
   4594..4671    -  promoter       lacI promoter: lacI
   4679..4958    -  CDS            TcR (fragment): tetracycline efflux protein; tet; confers resistance to tetracycline
   4980..4998    +  promoter       T7 promoter: promoter for bacteriophage T7 RNA polymerase
   4999..5023    +  protein_bind   lac operator: The lac repressor binds to the lac operator to inhibit transcription in E. coli. This inhibition can be relieved by adding lactose or isopropyl-β-D-thiogalactopyranoside (IPTG). lac repressor encoded by lacI
   5038..5060    +  RBS            RBS: efficient ribosome binding site from bacteriophage T7 gene 10 (Olins and Rangwala, 1989)
   5073..5090    +  CDS            capTEV™ (fragment): composite tag for in vivo biotinylation, TEV protease cleavage, and 6xHis tagging
   5097..5792    +  CDS            mScarlet: mScarlet is a basic (constitutively fluorescent) red fluorescent protein published in 2016, derived from synthetic construct. It has moderate acid sensitivity.
   5842..5859    +  CDS            9xHis (fragment): 9xHis affinity tag
   5869..5918    +  CDS            SET1 (fragment): solubility-enhancement tag derived from T7 phage gene 10B
   5926..5973    +  terminator     T7 terminator: transcription terminator for bacteriophage T7 RNA polymerase
>Addgene plasmid #178543 | pET-28a mScarlet | addgene full sequence | sequence record 392809 | Addgene NGS Result
TGGCGAATGGG
[124 nt withheld, positions 12-135]
C
[91 nt withheld, positions 137-227]
A
[49 nt withheld, positions 229-277]
CCTTTGACGTTGGAGTCCACGTTCTTT
[37 nt withheld, positions 305-341]
ACCCTATCTCGGTCTATTCTTTTGATTTATAAGGGATTTTGCCGATTTCGGCCTATTGGTTAAAAAATGA
GCTGATTTAACAAAAATTTAACGCGAATTTTAACAAAATATTAACGCTTACAATTTAGGTGGCACTTTTC
GGGGAAATGTGCGCGGAACCCCTATTTGTTTATTTTTCTAAATACATTCAAATATGTATCCGCTCATGAA
TTAATTCTTAGAAAAACTCATCGAGCATCAAATGAAACTGCAATTTATTCATATCAGGATTATCAATACC
ATATTTTTGAAAAAGCCGTTTCTGTAATGAAGGAGAAAACTCACCGAGGCAGTTCCATAGGATGGCAAGA
TCCTGGTATCGGTCTGCGATTCCGACTCGTCCAACATCAATACAACCTATTAATTTCCCCTCGTCAAAAA
TAAGGTTATCAAGTGAGAAATCACCATGAGTGACGACTGAATCCGGTGAGAATGGCAAAAGTTTATGCAT
TTCTTTCCAGACTTGTTCAACAGGCCAGCCATTACGCTCGTCATCAAAATCACTCGCATCAACCAAACCG
TTATTCATTCGTGATTGCGCCTGAGCGAGACGAAATACGCGATCGCTGTTAAAAGGACAATTACAAACAG
GAATCGAATGCAACCGGCGCAGGAACACTGCCAGCGCATCAACAATATTTTCACCTGAATCAGGATATTC
TTCTAATACCTGGAATGCTGTTTTCCCGGGGATCGCAGTGGTGAGTAACCATGCATCATCAGGAGTACGG
ATAAAATGCTTGATGGTCGGAAGAGGCATAAATTCCGTCAGCCAGTTTAGTCTGACCATCTCATCTGTAA
CATCATTGGCAACGCTACCTTTGCCATGTTTCAGAAACAACTCTGGCGCATCGGGCTTCCCATACAATCG
ATAGATTGTCGCACCTGATTGCCCGACATTATCGCGAGCCCATTTATACCCATATAAATCAGCATCCATG
TTGGAATTTAATCGCGGCCTAGAGCAAGACGTTTCCCGTTGAATATGGCTCATAACACCCCTTGTATTAC
TGTTTATGTAAGCAGACAGTTTTATTGTTCATGACCAAAATCCCTTAACGTGAGTTTTCGTTCCACTGAG
CGTCAGACCCCGTAGAAAAGATCAAAGGATCTTCTTGAGATCCTTTTTTTCTGCGCGTAATCTGCTGCTT
GCAAACAAAAAAACCACCGCTACCAGCGGTGGTTTGTTTGCCGGATCAAGAGCTACCAACTCTTTTTCCG
AAGGTAACTGGCTTCAGCAGAGCGCAGATACCAAATACTGTCCTTCTAGTGTAGCCGTAGTTAGGCCACC
ACTTCAAGAACTCTGTAGCACCGCCTACATACCTCGCTCTGCTAATCCTGTTACCAGTGGCTGCTGCCAG
TGGCGATAAGTCGTGTCTTACCGGGTTGGACTCAAGACGATAGTTACCGGATAAGGCGCAGCGGTCGGGC
TGAACGGGGGGTTCGTGCACACAGCCCAGCTTGGAGCGAACGACCTACACCGAACTGAGATACCTACAGC
GTGAGCTATGAGAAAGCGCCACGCTTCCCGAAGGGAGAAAGGCGGACAGGTATCCGGTAAGCGGCAGGGT
CGGAACAGGAGAGCGCACGAGGGAGCTTCCAGGGGGAAACGCCTGGTATCTTTATAGTCCTGTCGGGTTT
CGCCACCTCTGACTTGAGCGTCGATTTTTGTGATGCTCGTCAGGGGGGCGGAGCCTATGGAAAAACGCCA
GCAACGCGGCCTTTTTACGGTTCCTGGCCTTTTGCTGGCCTTTTGCTCACATGTTCTTTCCTGCGTTATC
CCCTGATTCTGTGGATAACCGTATTACCGCCTTTGAGTGAGCTGATACCGCTCGCCGCAGCCGAACGACC
GAGCGCAGCGAGTCAGTGAGCGAGGAAGCGGAAGAGCGCCTGATGCGGTATTTTCTCCTTACGCATCTGT
GCGGTATTTCACACCGCAATGGTGCACTCTCAGTACAATCTGCTCTGATGCCGCATAGTTAAGCCAGTAT
ACACTCCGCTATCGCTACGTGACTGGGTCATGGCTGCGCCCCGACACCCGCCAACACCCGCTGACGCGCC
CTGACGGGCTTGTCTGCTCCCGGCATCCGCTTACAGACAAGCTGTGACCGTCTCCGGGAGCTGCATGTGT
CAGAGGTTTTCACCGTCATCACCGAAACGCGCGAGGCAGCTGCGGTAAAGCTCATCAGCGTGGTCGTGAA
GCGATTCACAGATGTCTGCCTGTTCATCCGCGTCCAGCTCGTTGAGTTTCTCCAGAAGCGTTAATGTCTG
GCTTCTGATAAAGCGGGCCATGTTAAGGGCGGTTTTTTCCTGTTTGGTCACTGATGCCTCCGTGTAAGGG
GGATTTCTGTTCATGGGGGTAATGATACCGATGAAACGAGAGAGGATGCTCACGATACGGGTTACTGATG
ATGAACATGCCCGGTTACTGGAACGTTGTGAGGGTAAACAACTGGCGGTATGGATGCGGCGGGACCAGAG
AAAAATCACTCAGGGTCAATGCCAGCGCTTCGTTAATACAGATGTAGGTGTTCCACAGGGTAGCCAGCAG
CATCCTGCGATGCAGATCCGGAACATAATGGTGCAGGGCGCTGACTTCCGCGTTTCCAGACTTTACGAAA
CACGGAAACCGAAGACCATTCATGTTGTTGCTCAGGTCGCAGACGTTTTGCAGCAGCAGTCGCTTCACGT
TCGCTCGCGTATCGGTGATTCATTCTGCTAACCAGTAAGGCAACCCCGCCAGCCTAGCCGGGTCCTCAAC
GACAGGAGCACGATCATGCGCACCCGTGGGGCCGCCATGCCGGCGATAATGGCCTGCTTCTCGCCGAAAC
GTTTGGTGGCGGGACCAGTGACGAAGGCTTGAGCGAGGGCGTGCAAGATTCCGAATACCGCAAGCGACAG
GCCGATCATCGTCGCGCTCCAGCGAAAGCGGTCCTCGCCGAAAATGACCCAGAGCGCTGCCGGCACCTGT
CCTACGAGTTGCATGATAAAGAAGACAGTCATAAGTGCGGCGACGATAGTCATGCCCCGCGCCCACCGGA
AGGAGCTGACTGGGTTGAAGGCTCTCAAGGGCATCGGTCGAGATCCCGGTGCCTAATGAGTGAGCTAACT
TACATTAATTGCGTTGCGCTCACTGCCCGCTTTCCAGTCGGGAAACCTGTCGTGCCAGCTGCATTAATGA
ATCGGCCAACGCGCGGGGAGAGGCGGTTTGCGTATTGGGCGCCAGGGTGGTTTTTCTTTTCACCAGTGAG
ACGGGCAACAGCTGATTGCCCTTCACCGCCTGGCCCTGAGAGAGTTGCAGCAAGCGGTCCACGCTGGTTT
GCCCCAGCAGGCGAAAATCCTGTTTGATGGTGGTTAACGGCGGGATATAACATGAGCTGTCTTCGGTATC
GTCGTATCCCACTACCGAGATATCCGCACCAACGCGCAGCCCGGACTCGGTAATGGCGCGCATTGCGCCC
AGCGCCATCTGATCGTTGGCAACCAGCATCGCAGTGGGAACGATGCCCTCATTCAGCATTTGCATGGTTT
GTTGAAAACCGGACATGGCACTCCAGTCGCCTTCCCGTTCCGCTATCGGCTGAATTTGATTGCGAGTGAG
ATATTTATGCCAGCCAGCCAGACGCAGACGCGCCGAGACAGAACTTAATGGGCCCGCTAACAGCGCGATT
TGCTGGTGACCCAATGCGACCAGATGCTCCACGCCCAGTCGCGTACCGTCTTCATGGGAGAAAATAATAC
TGTTGATGGGTGTCTGGTCAGAGACATCAAGAAATAACGCCGGAACATTAGTGCAGGCAGCTTCCACAGC
AATGGCATCCTGGTCATCCAGCGGATAGTTAATGATCAGCCCACTGACGCGTTGCGCGAGAAGATTGTGC
ACCGCCGCTTTACAGGCTTCGACGCCGCTTCGTTCTACCATCGACACCACCACGCTGGCACCCAGTTGAT
CGGCGCGAGATTTAATCGCCGCGACAATTTGCGACGGCGCGTGCAGGGCCAGACTGGAGGTGGCAACGCC
AATCAGCAACGACTGTTTGCCCGCCAGTTGTTGTGCCACGCGGTTGGGAATGTAATTCAGCTCCGCCATC
GCCGCTTCCACTTTTTCCCGCGTTTTCGCAGAAACGTGGCTGGCCTGGTTCACCACGCGGGAAACGGTCT
GATAAGAGACACCGGCATACTCTGCGACATCGTATAACGTTACTGGTTTCACATTCACCACCCTGAATTG
ACTCTCTTCCGGGCGCTATCATGCCATACCGCGAAAGGTTTTGCGCCATTCGATGGTGTCCGGGATCTCG
ACGCTCTCCCTTATGCGACTCCTGCATTAGGAAGCAGCCCAGTAGTAGGTTGAGGCCGTTGAGCACCGCC
GCCGCAAGGAATGGTGCATGCAAGGAGATGGCGCCCAACAGTCCCCCGGCCACGGGGCCTGCCACCATAC
CCACGCCGAAACAAGCGCTCATGAGCCCGAAGTGGCGAGCCCGATCTTCCCCATCGGTGATGTCGGCGAT
ATAGGCGCCAGCAACCGCACCTGTGGCGCCGGTGATGCCGGCCACGATGCGTCCGGCGTAGAGGATCGAG
ATCTCGATCCCGCGAAATTAATACGACTCACTATAGGGGAATTGTGAGCGGATAACAATTCCCCTCTAGA
AATAATTTTGTTTAACTTTAAGAAGGAGATATACCATGGGTCATCATCATCATCATCATACTAGTATGGT
GAGCAAGGGCGAGGCAGTGATCAAGGAGTTCATGCGGTTCAAGGTGCACATGGAGGGCTCCATGAACGGC
CACGAGTTCGAGATCGAGGGCGAGGGCGAGGGCCGCCCCTACGAGGGCACCCAGACCGCCAAGCTGAAGG
TGACCAAGGGTGGCCCCCTGCCCTTCTCCTGGGACATCCTGTCCCCTCAGTTCATGTACGGCTCCAGGGC
CTTCACCAAGCACCCCGCCGACATCCCCGACTACTATAAGCAGTCCTTCCCCGAGGGCTTCAAGTGGGAG
CGCGTGATGAACTTCGAGGACGGCGGCGCCGTGACCGTGACCCAGGACACCTCCCTGGAGGACGGCACCC
TGATCTACAAGGTGAAGCTCCGCGGCACCAACTTCCCTCCTGACGGCCCCGTAATGCAGAAGAAGACAAT
GGGCTGGGAAGCGTCCACCGAGCGGTTGTACCCCGAGGACGGCGTGCTGAAGGGCGACATTAAGATGGCC
CTGCGCCTGAAGGACGGCGGCCGCTACCTGGCGGACTTCAAGACCACCTACAAGGCCAAGAAGCCCGTGC
AGATGCCCGGCGCCTACAACGTCGACCGCAAGTTGGACATCACCTCCCACAACGAGGACTACACCGTGGT
GGAACAGTACGAACGCTCCGAGGGCCGCCACTCCACCGGCGGCATGGACGAGCTGTACAAGTAAGGATCC
GAATTCGAGCTCCGTCGACAAGCTTGCGGCCGCACTCGAGCACCACCACCACCACCACTGAGATCCGGCT
GCTAACAAAGCCCGAAAGGAAGCTGAGTTGGCTGCTGCCACCGCTGAGCAATAACTAGCATAACCCCTTG
GGGCCTCTAAACGGGTCTTGAGGGGTTTTTTGCTGAAAGGAGGAACTATATCCGGAT
